>Addgene plasmid #103139 | p413_Csy4NLS | addgene full sequence | sequence record 259656 | Addgene NGS Result
GAATTTACTCTGTGTTTATTTATTTTTATGTTTTGTATTTGGATTTTAGAAAGTAAATAAAGAAGGTAGA
AGAGTTACGGAATGAAGAAAAAAAAATAAACAAAGGTTTAAAAAATTTCAACAAAAAGCGTACTTTACAT
ATATATTTATTAGACAAGAAAAGCAGATTAAATAGATATACATTCGATTAACGATAAGTAAAATGTAAAA
TCACAGGATTTTCGTGTGTGGTCTTCTACACAGACAAGATGAAACAATTCGGCATTAATACCTGAGAGCA
GGAAGAGCAAGATAAAAGGTAGTATTTGTTGGCGATCCCCCTAGAGTCTTTTACATCTTCGGAAAACAAA
AACTATTTTTTCTTTAATTTCTTTTTTTACTTTCTATTTTTAATTTATATATTTATATTAAAAAATTTAA
ATTATAATTATTTTTATAGCACGTGATGAAAAGGACCCTAAGAAACCATTATTATCATGACATTAACCTA
TAAAAATAGGCGTATCACGAGGCCCTTTCGTCTCGCGCGTTTCGGTGATGACGGTGAAAACCTCTGACAC
ATGCAGCTCCCGGAGACGGTCACAGCTTGTCTGTAAGCGGATGCCGGGAGCAGACAAGCCCGTCAGGGCG
CGTCAGCGGGTGTTGGCGGGTGTCGGGGCTGGCTTAACTATGCGGCATCAGAGCAGATTGTACTGAGAGT
GCACCATAAATTCCCGTTTTAAGAGCTTGGTGAGCGCTAGGAGTCACTGCCAGGTATCGTTTGAACACGG
CATTAGTCAGGGAAGTCATAACACAGTCCTTTCCCGCAATTTTCTTTTTCTATTACTCTTGGCCTCCTCT
AGTACACTCTATATTTTTTTATGCCTCGGTAATGATTTTCATTTTTTTTTTTCCACCTAGCGGATGACTC
TTTTTTTTTCTTAGCGATTGGCATTATCACATAATGAATTATACATTATATAAAGTAATGTGATTTCTTC
GAAGAATATACTAAAAAATGAGCAGGCAAGATAAACGAAGGCAAAGATGACAGAGCAGAAAGCCCTAGTA
AAGCGTATTACAAATGAAACCAAGATTCAGATTGCGATCTCTTTAAAGGGTGGTCCCCTAGCGATAGAGC
ACTCGATCTTCCCAGAAAAAGAGGCAGAAGCAGTAGCAGAACAGGCCACACAATCGCAAGTGATTAACGT
CCACACAGGTATAGGGTTTCTGGACCATATGATACATGCTCTGGCCAAGCATTCCGGCTGGTCGCTAATC
GTTGAGTGCATTGGTGACTTACACATAGACGACCATCACACCACTGAAGACTGCGGGATTGCTCTCGGTC
AAGCTTTTAAAGAGGCCCTAGGGGCCGTGCGTGGAGTAAAAAGGTTTGGATCAGGATTTGCGCCTTTGGA
TGAGGCACTTTCCAGAGCGGTGGTAGATCTTTCGAACAGGCCGTACGCAGTTGTCGAACTTGGTTTGCAA
AGGGAGAAAGTAGGAGATCTCTCTTGCGAGATGATCCCGCATTTTCTTGAAAGCTTTGCAGAGGCTAGCA
GAATTACCCTCCACGTTGATTGTCTGCGAGGCAAGAATGATCATCACCGTAGTGAGAGTGCGTTCAAGGC
TCTTGCGGTTGCCATAAGAGAAGCCACCTCGCCCAATGGTACCAACGATGTTCCCTCCACCAAAGGTGTT
CTTATGTAGTGACACCGATTATTTAAAGCTGCAGCATACGATATATATACATGTGTATATATGTATACCT
ATGAATGTCAGTAAGTATGTATACGAACAGTATGATACTGAAGATGACAAGGTAATGCATCATTCTATAC
GTGTCATTCTGAACGAGGCGCGCTTTCCTTTTTTCTTTTTGCTTTTTCTTTTTTTTTCTCTTGAACTCGA
CGGATCTATGCGGTGTGAAATACCGCACAGATGCGTAAGGAGAAAATACCGCATCAGGAAATTGTAAGCG
TTAATATTTTGTTAAAATTCGCGTTAAATTTTTGTTAAATCAGCTCATTTTTTAACCAATAGGCCGAAAT
CGGCAAAATCCCTTATAAATCAAAAGAATAGACCGAGATAGGGT
[37 nt withheld, positions 2075-2111]
AAAGAACGTGGACTCCAACGTCAAAGG
[49 nt withheld, positions 2139-2187]
T
[91 nt withheld, positions 2189-2279]
G
[124 nt withheld, positions 2281-2404]
CCATTCGCCATTCAGGCTGCGCAACTGTTGGGAAGGGCGATCGGTGCGGGCCTCTTCGCTATTACGCCAG
CTGGCGAAAGGGGGATGTGCTGCAAGGCGATTAAGTTGGGTAACGCCAGGGTTTTCCCAGTCACGACGTT
GTAAAACGACGGCCAGTGAGCGCGCGTAATACGACTCACTATAGGGCGAATTGGGTACCGGCCGCAAATT
AAAGCCTTCGAGCGTCCCAAAACCTTCTCAAGCAAGGTTTTCAGTATAATGTTACATGCGTACACGCGTC
TGTACAGAAAAAAAAGAAAAATTTGAAATATAAATAACGTTCTTAATACTAACATAACTATAAAAAAATA
AATAGGGACCTAGACTTCAGGTTGTCTAACTCCTTCCTTTTCGGTTAGAGCGGATGTGGGGGGAGGGCGT
GAATGTAAGCGTGACATAACTAATTACATGACTCAGAACCATGGCACGAAACCTCCTTTGGACAACCCAT
AGCAGGTGAACCCTCCTTCCTCAGCGGTCACTTGCAGAGGTCCGTGCCTGATGAACAGCCTAAAGTGCTG
CCCTGTGCTTTGACTACGCAAGGTAACAAAAGGAAGATCTAGGGCACGCGCTACTGTGTCCGGTATCCTC
TTCCTCGCCTCCTCTTCTGACAGGTCATGTCTTCTCATCAATCTTCTCCTTAGACGCTCAGGATTGCTTT
TGGCTTGTACTCTGGAAACCTGTCTATACGGCGTAGGGTGTGGTACGACCGCAGGTTCTCCGAATTGCAG
ATGATCTCTTAGCCCCTCTAACCAGGGACGGGCCAACAAGGCTCTTAAATCGTCGGCTGATGCATGTATT
CTCAGCCTCTCACCTAGACGACTACGACTCTCATCTAGGTCAGGGAAACTGACACCAATACGATCCCCCC
CTTGCGCCACTAAAGCCTGGTGTAGTTTGCCGAAAAGCACACTCATTAGCTGGGCGGGTGGAAACTCTGG
ATCAGGTCTTAATCTGATGTCCAAATAGTGATCCATCCCGGGTCTAACTTTTCTCTTCTTCTTTGGGGCT
CTAGACATATTTGTAATTAAAACTTAGATTAGATTGCTATGCTTTCTTTCTAATGAGCAAGAAGTAAAAA
AAGTTGTAATAGAACAAGAAAAATGAAACTGAAACTTGAGAAATTGAAGACCGTTTATTAACTTAAATAT
CAATGGGAGGTCATCGAAAGAGAAAAAAATCAAAAAAAAAATTTTCAAGAAAAAGAAACGTGATAAAAAT
TTTTATTGCCTTTTTCGACGAAGAAAAAGAAACGAGGCGGTCTCTTTTTTCTTTTCCAAACCTTTAGTAC
GGGTAATTAACGACACCCTAGAGGAAGAAAGAGGGGAAATTTAGTATGCTGTGCTTGGGTGTTTTGAAGT
GGTACGGCGATGCGCGGAGTCCGAGAAAATCTGGAAGAGTAAAAAAGGAGTAGAAACATTTTGAAGCTAT
GAGCTCCAGCTTTTGTTCCCTTTAGTGAGGGTTAATTGCGCGCTTGGCGTAATCATGGTCATAGCTGTTT
CCTGTGTGAAATTGTTATCCGCTCACAATTCCACACAACATACGAGCCGGAAGCATAAAGTGTAAAGCCT
GGGGTGCCTAATGAGTGAGCTAACTCACATTAATTGCGTTGCGCTCACTGCCCGCTTTCCAGTCGGGAAA
CCTGTCGTGCCAGCTGCATTAATGAATCGGCCAACGCGCGGGGAGAGGCGGTTTGCGTATTGGGCGCTCT
TCCGCTTCCTCGCTCACTGACTCGCTGCGCTCGGTCGTTCGGCTGCGGCGAGCGGTATCAGCTCACTCAA
AGGCGGTAATACGGTTATCCACAGAATCAGGGGATAACGCAGGAAAGAACATGTGAGCAAAAGGCCAGCA
AAAGGCCAGGAACCGTAAAAAGGCCGCGTTGCTGGCGTTTTTCCATAGGCTCCGCCCCCCTGACGAGCAT
CACAAAAATCGACGCTCAAGTCAGAGGTGGCGAAACCCGACAGGACTATAAAGATACCAGGCGTTTCCCC
CTGGAAGCTCCCTCGTGCGCTCTCCTGTTCCGACCCTGCCGCTTACCGGATACCTGTCCGCCTTTCTCCC
TTCGGGAAGCGTGGCGCTTTCTCATAGCTCACGCTGTAGGTATCTCAGTTCGGTGTAGGTCGTTCGCTCC
AAGCTGGGCTGTGTGCACGAACCCCCCGTTCAGCCCGACCGCTGCGCCTTATCCGGTAACTATCGTCTTG
AGTCCAACCCGGTAAGACACGACTTATCGCCACTGGCAGCAGCCACTGGTAACAGGATTAGCAGAGCGAG
GTATGTAGGCGGTGCTACAGAGTTCTTGAAGTGGTGGCCTAACTACGGCTACACTAGAAGAACAGTATTT
GGTATCTGCGCTCTGCTGAAGCCAGTTACCTTCGGAAAAAGAGTTGGTAGCTCTTGATCCGGCAAACAAA
CCACCGCTGGTAGCGGTGGTTTTTTTGTTTGCAAGCAGCAGATTACGCGCAGAAAAAAAGGATCTCAAGA
AGATCCTTTGATCTTTTCTACGGGGTCTGACGCTCAGTGGAACGAAAACTCACGTTAAGGGATTTTGGTC
ATGAGATTATCAAAAAGGATCTTCACCTAGATCCTTTTAAATTAAAAATGAAGTTTTAAATCAATCTAAA
GTATATATGAGTAAACTTGGTCTGACAGTTACCAATGCTTAATCAGTGAGGCACCTATCTCAGCGATCTG
TCTATTTCGTTCATCCATAGTTGCCTGACTCCCCGTCGTGTAGATAACTACGATACGGGAGGGCTTACCA
TCTGGCCCCAGTGCTGCAATGATACCGCGAGACCCACGCTCACCGGCTCCAGATTTATCAGCAATAAACC
AGCCAGCCGGAAGGGCCGAGCGCAGAAGTGGTCCTGCAACTTTATCCGCCTCCATCCAGTCTATTAATTG
TTGCCGGGAAGCTAGAGTAAGTAGTTCGCCAGTTAATAGTTTGCGCAACGTTGTTGCCATTGCTACAGGC
ATCGTGGTGTCACGCTCGTCGTTTGGTATGGCTTCATTCAGCTCCGGTTCCCAACGATCAAGGCGAGTTA
CATGATCCCCCATGTTGTGCAAAAAAGCGGTTAGCTCCTTCGGTCCTCCGATCGTTGTCAGAAGTAAGTT
GGCCGCAGTGTTATCACTCATGGTTATGGCAGCACTGCATAATTCTCTTACTGTCATGCCATCCGTAAGA
TGCTTTTCTGTGACTGGTGAGTACTCAACCAAGTCATTCTGAGAATAGTGTATGCGGCGACCGAGTTGCT
CTTGCCCGGCGTCAATACGGGATAATACCGCGCCACATAGCAGAACTTTAAAAGTGCTCATCATTGGAAA
ACGTTCTTCGGGGCGAAAACTCTCAAGGATCTTACCGCTGTTGAGATCCAGTTCGATGTAACCCACTCGT
GCACCCAACTGATCTTCAGCATCTTTTACTTTCACCAGCGTTTCTGGGTGAGCAAAAACAGGAAGGCAAA
ATGCCGCAAAAAAGGGAATAAGGGCGACACGGAAATGTTGAATACTCATACTCTTCCTTTTTCAATATTA
TTGAAGCATTTATCAGGGTTATTGTCTCATGAGCGGATACATATTTGAATGTATTTAGAAAAATAAACAA
ATAGGGGTTCCGCGCACATTTCCCCGAAAAGTGCCACCTGACGGATCGCTTGCCTGTAACTTACACGCGC
CTCGTATCTTTTAATGATGGAATAATTTGG
Features (pLannotate 1.2.2; 21 found; start..end, strand, type, name):
    522..557     +  CDS            rop (fragment): Rop protein, which maintains plasmids at low copy number; rop
    659..708     +  misc_feature   bom (fragment): basis of mobility region from pBR322
    709..789     -  CDS            MRM1 (fragment): MRM1_YEAST - Also known as PET56 From Saccharomyces cerevisiae (strain ATCC 204508 / S288c) (Baker's yeast).
    839..1026    +  promoter       HIS3 promoter: S. cerevisiae HIS3
   1027..1689    +  CDS            HIS3: imidazoleglycerol-phosphate dehydratase, required for histidine biosynthesis; S. cerevisiae HIS3; yeast auxotrophic marker
   1897..1948    +  misc_feature   bom (fragment): basis of mobility region from pBR322
   1976..2404    -  rep_origin     f1 ori (sequence partly withheld): f1 bacteriophage origin of replication; arrow indicates direction of (+) strand synthesis
   2408..2563    -  CDS            lacZα (fragment): LacZα fragment of β-galactosidase; lacZ fragment
   2571..2589    +  promoter       T7 promoter: promoter for bacteriophage T7 RNA polymerase
   2608..2855    -  terminator     CYC1 terminator: S. cerevisiae CYC1; transcription terminator for CYC1
   2860..3420    -  CDS            cas6f: CAS6_PSEAB - Also known as csy4. Experimental evidence at protein level: Swiss-Prot protein existence level 1. CRISPR (clustered regularly interspaced short palindromic repeat) is an adaptive immune system that provides protection against mobile genetic elements (viruses, transposable elements and conjugative plasmids). CRISPR clusters contain sequences complementary to antecedent mobile elements and target invading nucleic acids. CRISPR clusters are transcribed and processed into CRISPR RNA (crRNA). Processes pre-crRNA into individual crRNA units. Absolutely required for crRNA production or s
   3477..3875    -  promoter       TEF1 promoter: S. cerevisiae TEF1; promoter for EF-1α
   3893..3911    -  promoter       T3 promoter: promoter for bacteriophage T3 RNA polymerase
   3956..3972    -  protein_bind   lac operator: The lac repressor binds to the lac operator to inhibit transcription in E. coli. This inhibition can be relieved by adding lactose or isopropyl-β-D-thiogalactopyranoside (IPTG). lac repressor encoded by lacI
   3980..4010    -  promoter       lac promoter: promoter for the E. coli lac operon
   4025..4046    -  protein_bind   CAP binding site: CAP binding activates transcription in the presence of cAMP. E. coli catabolite activator protein
   4059..4151    -  CDS            lacI (fragment): lac repressor; lacI; The lac repressor binds to the lac operator to inhibit transcription in E. coli. This inhibition can be relieved by adding lactose or isopropyl-β-D-thiogalactopyranoside (IPTG).
   4334..4922    -  rep_origin     ori: high-copy-number ColE1/pMB1/pBR322/pUC origin of replication
   5093..5953    -  CDS            AmpR: β-lactamase; bla; confers resistance to ampicillin, carbenicillin, and related antibiotics
   5954..6058    -  promoter       AmpR promoter: bla
   6088..447     -  misc_feature   CEN/ARS (across the origin): S. cerevisiae CEN6 centromere fused to an autonomously replicating sequence
