[The description below was written by a language model from this plasmid's Addgene catalogue record and pLannotate feature annotations shown in this document.]
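Description:
p413_Csy4NLS is a yeast expression plasmid built on the p413 TEF backbone, a centromeric E. coli–S. cerevisiae shuttle vector of about 6.1 kb. In yeast it is maintained through a CEN6/ARS element, which gives stable, low-copy segregation, and it is selected by complementation of histidine auxotrophy using the HIS3 marker driven by its own promoter. In E. coli it replicates from a ColE1/pUC-type origin and is selected with ampicillin via the β-lactamase gene. An f1 origin, T7 and T3 promoters and remnants of the lac/lacZα cloning region are carried over from the parental phagemid backbone.

The payload is a single expression cassette in which the constitutive S. cerevisiae TEF1 promoter drives the Csy4 coding sequence, followed by the CYC1 terminator. Csy4 (Cas6f) is an endoribonuclease from the Pseudomonas aeruginosa CRISPR system that recognises a specific hairpin in pre-crRNA and cleaves it to release individual crRNA units. The catalogue lists the insert species as budding yeast, whereas the feature annotation matches the P. aeruginosa protein. The record does not explain this difference. The protein is fused to a nuclear localization signal, recorded as N-terminal, so that it acts in the yeast nucleus; the NLS itself is not separately annotated in the feature table. The insert was introduced by Gibson assembly.

According to the associated publication title, the plasmid supports multiplexed CRISPR/Cas9 genome editing and gene regulation in S. cerevisiae. In such a system, Csy4 would be expected to process transcripts carrying several guide RNAs separated by its recognition sites.
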