Addgene plasmid #103139: p413_Csy4NLS
Purpose: Expresses Csy4-NLS under TEF promoter
Depositing lab: Jens Nielsen. Depositing organization: Chalmers University of Technology. Publication: Multiplexed CRISPR/Cas9 Genome Editing and Gene Regulation using Csy4 in Saccharomyces cerevisiae. Ferreira R, Skrekas C, Nielsen J, David F. ACS Synth Biol. 2017 Nov 21. doi: 10.1021/acssynbio.7b00259. PubMed 29161506.
Backbone
  Vector backbone: p413 TEF
  Backbone manufacturer: ATCC
  Backbone size w/o insert (bp): 5522
  Total vector size (bp): 6130
  Vector type: Yeast Expression
  Selectable markers: HIS3
Growth in bacteria
  Bacterial resistance: Ampicillin, 100 μg/mL
  Growth temperature: 37°C
  Growth strain: DH5alpha
  Copy number: Low Copy
Gene/Insert
  Gene/Insert name: Csy4
  Species: S. cerevisiae (budding yeast)
  Insert size (bp): 564
  GenBank ID: 4AL5
  Promoter: TEF
  Tag / fusion protein: NLS (N terminal on insert)
  Cloning method: Gibson Cloning
  Sequencing primers: 5′ CGGTCTTCAATTTCTCAAGT; 3′ CTCCTTCCTTTTCGGTTA
Terms and licenses: Academic/Nonprofit Terms; Industry Terms: Not Available to Industry
How to cite: p413_Csy4NLS was a gift from Jens Nielsen (Addgene plasmid # 103139 ; http://n2t.net/addgene:103139 ; RRID:Addgene_103139)
